Addgene plasmid #134683: pACYCDuet1-ammA(∆Trp56)
Purpose: Expresses His6-AmmA(∆Trp56) in E. Coli
Depositing lab: Wilfred van der Donk. Depositing organization: University of Illinois at Urbana-Champaign. Publication: Use of a scaffold peptide in the biosynthesis of amino acid-derived natural products. Ting CP, Funk MA, Halaby SL, Zhang Z, Gonen T, van der Donk WA. Science. 2019 Jul 19;365(6450):280-284. doi: 10.1126/science.aau6232. PubMed 31320540.
Backbone
  Vector backbone: pACYCDuet1
  Vector type: Bacterial Expression
  Selectable markers: ChlR
Growth in bacteria
  Bacterial resistance: Chloramphenicol, 25 μg/mL
  Growth temperature: 37°C
  Growth strain: DH5alpha
  Copy number: High Copy
Gene/Insert
  Gene/Insert name: ammA(delW56)
  Species: Streptomyces sp. CNR 698
  Insert size (bp): 168
  Mutation: deletion of W56
  Promoter: T7
  Tag / fusion protein: His6 (N terminal on insert)
  Cloning method: Restriction Enzyme; 5′ cloning site NdeI (destroyed during cloning); 3′ cloning site XhoI (destroyed during cloning)
  Sequencing primers: 5′ ACYCDuetUP1; 3′ DuetDOWN1
Terms and licenses: Academic/Nonprofit Terms; Industry Terms: Not Available to Industry
How to cite: pACYCDuet1-ammA(∆Trp56) was a gift from Wilfred van der Donk (Addgene plasmid # 134683 ; http://n2t.net/addgene:134683 ; RRID:Addgene_134683)
