[The description below was written by a language model from this plasmid's Addgene catalogue record and pLannotate feature annotations shown in this document.]
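Description:
pACYCDuet1-ammA(∆Trp56) is a bacterial expression plasmid of about 4.1 kb, built on the pACYCDuet1 dual-cassette backbone for T7-driven protein production in E. coli. It replicates from the p15A origin, which is compatible with ColE1-type plasmids and so allows co-expression with a second vector. The catalogue lists the plasmid as high copy, although p15A is generally regarded as a low- to medium-copy origin. Selection is by chloramphenicol, through the cat gene and its native promoter. The backbone also carries lacI under its own promoter. The short IS1, RSF ori and TcR fragments called by the annotation are probably backbone remnants or partial sequence matches rather than functional elements.

The insert is a 168 bp coding sequence for AmmA from Streptomyces sp. CNR 698, with tryptophan 56 deleted and an N-terminal His6 tag for affinity purification. The feature table shows the two Duet expression units, each with a T7 promoter and lac operator, so transcription needs a host that supplies T7 RNA polymerase and is induced with IPTG. A single T7 terminator lies downstream of both units. The insert itself is not annotated. The unannotated gap between the first ribosome binding site and the second T7 promoter, together with the listed sequencing primers, suggests it sits in the first cloning site. The recorded NdeI and XhoI sites, however, normally belong to the second site, and the record does not resolve this discrepancy. The S-tag fragment in the second cassette is part of the backbone.

The associated publication concerns scaffold peptides in the biosynthesis of amino acid-derived natural products. This variant is presumably used to produce the purified His6-tagged peptide lacking Trp56 for biosynthetic or enzymatic studies, possibly alongside partner enzymes expressed from compatible plasmids.
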