Features (pLannotate 1.2.2; 18 found; start..end, strand, type, name):
     23..41      +  promoter       T7 promoter: promoter for bacteriophage T7 RNA polymerase
     42..66      +  protein_bind   lac operator: The lac repressor binds to the lac operator to inhibit transcription in E. coli. This inhibition can be relieved by adding lactose or isopropyl-β-D-thiogalactopyranoside (IPTG). lac repressor encoded by lacI
     81..103     +  RBS            RBS: efficient ribosome binding site from bacteriophage T7 gene 10 (Olins and Rangwala, 1989)
    388..406     +  promoter       T7 promoter: promoter for bacteriophage T7 RNA polymerase
    407..431     +  protein_bind   lac operator: The lac repressor binds to the lac operator to inhibit transcription in E. coli. This inhibition can be relieved by adding lactose or isopropyl-β-D-thiogalactopyranoside (IPTG). lac repressor encoded by lacI
    540..581     +  CDS            S-Tag (fragment): affinity and epitope tag derived from pancreatic ribonuclease A
    611..628     +  CDS            SET1 (fragment): solubility-enhancement tag derived from T7 phage gene 10B
    636..683     +  terminator     T7 terminator: transcription terminator for bacteriophage T7 RNA polymerase
    907..1563    -  CDS            cat: CAT_ECOLX - Experimental evidence at protein level: Swiss-Prot protein existence level 1. This enzyme is an effector of chloramphenicol resistance in bacteria. From Escherichia coli. This protein is used as a marker in many commonly used cloning vectors, such as pACYC184.
   1564..1666    -  promoter       cat promoter: promoter of the E. coli cat gene encoding chloramphenicol acetyltransferase
   1787..1930    +  mobile_element IS1 (fragment): prokaryotic transposable element IS1
   2049..2104    -  rep_origin     RSF ori (fragment): Plasmids containing the RSF 1030 origin of replication can be propagated in E. coli cells that contain additional plasmids with compatible origins.
   2192..2737    -  rep_origin     p15A ori: Plasmids containing the medium-copy-number p15A origin of replication can be propagated in E. coli cells that contain a second plasmid with the ColE1 origin.
   2849..2913    -  CDS            TcR (fragment): tetracycline efflux protein; tet; confers resistance to tetracycline
   2928..2949    -  protein_bind   CAP binding site: CAP binding activates transcription in the presence of cAMP. E. coli catabolite activator protein
   2962..4044    -  CDS            lacI: lac repressor; lacI; The lac repressor binds to the lac operator to inhibit transcription in E. coli. This inhibition can be relieved by adding lactose or isopropyl-β-D-thiogalactopyranoside (IPTG).
   4045..4122    -  promoter       lacI promoter: lacI
   4130..20      -  CDS            TcR (fragment) (across the origin): tetracycline efflux protein; tet; confers resistance to tetracycline
>Addgene plasmid #134683 | pACYCDuet1-ammA(∆Trp56) | addgene full sequence | sequence record 305638 | Addgene NGS Result
TGCGACTCCTGCATTAGGAAATTAATACGACTCACTATAGGGGAATTGTGAGCGGATAACAATTCCCCTG
TAGAAATAATTTTGTTTAACTTTAATAAGGAGATATACCATGGGCAGCAGCCATCACCATCATCACCACA
GCCAGGATCCGATGTCCGAAACACAGGTTACAGAGACAGACAATCCAGCGGAGGAGCCAGCCGAGATAGC
TGCCGAATCGGACGATTTAGCGGATTTGGACGATATTGAGTTTGATCTGGACGAGGTGGAGTCTAAAATC
GCACCCCTGGCACTTGCCCTGAAAGAGTCCCGGTCCTGATAAGCGGCCGCATAATGCTTAAGTCGAACAG
AAAGTAATCGTATTGTACACGGCCGCATAATCGAAATTAATACGACTCACTATAGGGGAATTGTGAGCGG
ATAACAATTCCCCATCTTAGTATATTAGTTAAGTATAAGAAGGAGATATACATATGGCAGATCTCAATTG
GATATCGGCCGGCCACGCGATCGCTGACGTCGGTACCCTCGAGTCTGGTAAAGAAACCGCTGCTGCGAAA
TTTGAACGCCAGCACATGGACTCGTCTACTAGCGCAGCTTAATTAACCTAGGCTGCTGCCACCGCTGAGC
AATAACTAGCATAACCCCTTGGGGCCTCTAAACGGGTCTTGAGGGGTTTTTTGCTGAAACCTCAGGCATT
TGAGAAGCACACGGTCACACTGCTTCCGGTAGTCAATAAACCGGTAAACCAGCAATAGACATAAGCGGCT
ATTTAACGACCCTGCCCTGAACCGACGACCGGGTCGAATTTGCTTTCGAATTTCTGCCATTCATCCGCTT
ATTATCACTTATTCAGGCGTAGCAACCAGGCGTTTAAGGGCACCAATAACTGCCTTAAAAAAATTACGCC
CCGCCCTGCCACTCATCGCAGTACTGTTGTAATTCATTAAGCATTCTGCCGACATGGAAGCCATCACAAA
CGGCATGATGAACCTGAATCGCCAGCGGCATCAGCACCTTGTCGCCTTGCGTATAATATTTGCCCATAGT
GAAAACGGGGGCGAAGAAGTTGTCCATATTGGCCACGTTTAAATCAAAACTGGTGAAACTCACCCAGGGA
TTGGCTGAGACGAAAAACATATTCTCAATAAACCCTTTAGGGAAATAGGCCAGGTTTTCACCGTAACACG
CCACATCTTGCGAATATATGTGTAGAAACTGCCGGAAATCGTCGTGGTATTCACTCCAGAGCGATGAAAA
CGTTTCAGTTTGCTCATGGAAAACGGTGTAACAAGGGTGAACACTATCCCATATCACCAGCTCACCGTCT
TTCATTGCCATACGGAACTCCGGATGAGCATTCATCAGGCGGGCAAGAATGTGAATAAAGGCCGGATAAA
ACTTGTGCTTATTTTTCTTTACGGTCTTTAAAAAGGCCGTAATATCCAGCTGAACGGTCTGGTTATAGGT
ACATTGAGCAACTGACTGAAATGCCTCAAAATGTTCTTTACGATGCCATTGGGATATATCAACGGTGGTA
TATCCAGTGATTTTTTTCTCCATTTTAGCTTCCTTAGCTCCTGAAAATCTCGATAACTCAAAAAATACGC
CCGGTAGTGATCTTATTTCATTATGGTGAAAGTTGGAACCTCTTACGTGCCGATCAACGTCTCATTTTCG
CCAAAAGTTGGCCCAGGGCTTCCCGGTATCAACAGGGACACCAGGATTTATTTATTCTGCGAAGTGATCT
TCCGTCACAGGTATTTATTCGGCGCAAAGTGCGTCGGGTGATGCTGCCAACTTACTGATTTAGTGTATGA
TGGTGTTTTTGAGGTGCTCCAGTGGCTTCTGTTTCTATCAGCTGTCCCTCCTGTTCAGCTACTGACGGGG
TGGTGCGTAACGGCAAAAGCACCGCCGGACATCAGCGCTAGCGGAGTGTATACTGGCTTACTATGTTGGC
ACTGATGAGGGTGTCAGTGAAGTGCTTCATGTGGCAGGAGAAAAAAGGCTGCACCGGTGCGTCAGCAGAA
TATGTGATACAGGATATATTCCGCTTCCTCGCTCACTGACTCGCTACGCTCGGTCGTTCGACTGCGGCGA
GCGGAAATGGCTTACGAACGGGGCGGAGATTTCCTGGAAGATGCCAGGAAGATACTTAACAGGGAAGTGA
GAGGGCCGCGGCAAAGCCGTTTTTCCATAGGCTCCGCCCCCCTGACAAGCATCACGAAATCTGACGCTCA
AATCAGTGGTGGCGAAACCCGACAGGACTATAAAGATACCAGGCGTTTCCCCCTGGCGGCTCCCTCGTGC
GCTCTCCTGTTCCTGCCTTTCGGTTTACCGGTGTCATTCCGCTGTTATGGCCGCGTTTGTCTCATTCCAC
GCCTGACACTCAGTTCCGGGTAGGCAGTTCGCTCCAAGCTGGACTGTATGCACGAACCCCCCGTTCAGTC
CGACCGCTGCGCCTTATCCGGTAACTATCGTCTTGAGTCCAACCCGGAAAGACATGCAAAAGCACCACTG
GCAGCAGCCACTGGTAATTGATTTAGAGGAGTTAGTCTTGAAGTCATGCGCCGGTTAAGGCTAAACTGAA
AGGACAAGTTTTGGTGACTGCGCTCCTCCAAGCCAGTTACCTCGGTTCAAAGAGTTGGTAGCTCAGAGAA
CCTTCGAAAAACCGCCCTGCAAGGCGGTTTTTTCGTTTTCAGAGCAAGAGATTACGCGCAGACCAAAACG
ATCTCAAGAAGATCATCTTATTAATCAGATAAAATATTTCTAGATTTCAGTGCAATTTATCTCTTCAAAT
GTAGCACCTGAAGTCAGCCCCATACGATATAAGTTGTAATTCTCATGTTAGTCATGCCCCGCGCCCACCG
GAAGGAGCTGACTGGGTTGAAGGCTCTCAAGGGCATCGGTCGAGATCCCGGTGCCTAATGAGTGAGCTAA
CTTACATTAATTGCGTTGCGCTCACTGCCCGCTTTCCAGTCGGGAAACCTGTCGTGCCAGCTGCATTAAT
GAATCGGCCAACGCGCGGGGAGAGGCGGTTTGCGTATTGGGCGCCAGGGTGGTTTTTCTTTTCACCAGTG
AGACGGGCAACAGCTGATTGCCCTTCACCGCCTGGCCCTGAGAGAGTTGCAGCAAGCGGTCCACGCTGGT
TTGCCCCAGCAGGCGAAAATCCTGTTTGATGGTGGTTAACGGCGGGATATAACATGAGCTGTCTTCGGTA
TCGTCGTATCCCACTACCGAGATGTCCGCACCAACGCGCAGCCCGGACTCGGTAATGGCGCGCATTGCGC
CCAGCGCCATCTGATCGTTGGCAACCAGCATCGCAGTGGGAACGATGCCCTCATTCAGCATTTGCATGGT
TTGTTGAAAACCGGACATGGCACTCCAGTCGCCTTCCCGTTCCGCTATCGGCTGAATTTGATTGCGAGTG
AGATATTTATGCCAGCCAGCCAGACGCAGACGCGCCGAGACAGAACTTAATGGGCCCGCTAACAGCGCGA
TTTGCTGGTGACCCAATGCGACCAGATGCTCCACGCCCAGTCGCGTACCGTCTTCATGGGAGAAAATAAT
ACTGTTGATGGGTGTCTGGTCAGAGACATCAAGAAATAACGCCGGAACATTAGTGCAGGCAGCTTCCACA
GCAATGGCATCCTGGTCATCCAGCGGATAGTTAATGATCAGCCCACTGACGCGTTGCGCGAGAAGATTGT
GCACCGCCGCTTTACAGGCTTCGACGCCGCTTCGTTCTACCATCGACACCACCACGCTGGCACCCAGTTG
ATCGGCGCGAGATTTAATCGCCGCGACAATTTGCGACGGCGCGTGCAGGGCCAGACTGGAGGTGGCAACG
CCAATCAGCAACGACTGTTTGCCCGCCAGTTGTTGTGCCACGCGGTTGGGAATGTAATTCAGCTCCGCCA
TCGCCGCTTCCACTTTTTCCCGCGTTTTCGCAGAAACGTGGCTGGCCTGGTTCACCACGCGGGAAACGGT
CTGATAAGAGACACCGGCATACTCTGCGACATCGTATAACGTTACTGGTTTCACATTCACCACCCTGAAT
TGACTCTCTTCCGGGCGCTATCATGCCATACCGCGAAAGGTTTTGCGCCATTCGATGGTGTCCGGGATCT
CGACGCTCTCCCTTA
